>Addgene plasmid #166440 | Pet22b-mEGFP-YAP-N-IDR | addgene full sequence | sequence record 329752 | Addgene NGS Result
TGGCGAATGGG
[124 nt withheld, positions 12-135]
C
[91 nt withheld, positions 137-227]
A
[49 nt withheld, positions 229-277]
CCTTTGACGTTGGAGTCCACGTTCTTT
[37 nt withheld, positions 305-341]
ACCCTATCTCGGTCTATTCTTTTGATTTATAAGGGATTTTGCCGATTTCGGCCTATTGGTTAAAAAATGA
GCTGATTTAACAAAAATTTAACGCGAATTTTAACAAAATATTAACGCTTACAATTTAGGTGGCACTTTTC
GGGGAAATGTGCGCGGAACCCCTATTTGTTTATTTTTCTAAATACATTCAAATATGTATCCGCTCATGAG
ACAATAACCCTGATAAATGCTTCAATAATATTGAAAAAGGAAGAGTATGAGTATTCAACATTTCCGTGTC
GCCCTTATTCCCTTTTTTGCGGCATTTTGCCTTCCTGTTTTTGCTCACCCAGAAACGCTGGTGAAAGTAA
AAGATGCTGAAGATCAGTTGGGTGCACGAGTGGGTTACATCGAACTGGATCTCAACAGCGGTAAGATCCT
TGAGAGTTTTCGCCCCGAAGAACGTTTTCCAATGATGAGCACTTTTAAAGTTCTGCTATGTGGCGCGGTA
TTATCCCGTATTGACGCCGGGCAAGAGCAACTCGGTCGCCGCATACACTATTCTCAGAATGACTTGGTTG
AGTACTCACCAGTCACAGAAAAGCATCTTACGGATGGCATGACAGTAAGAGAATTATGCAGTGCTGCCAT
AACCATGAGTGATAACACTGCGGCCAACTTACTTCTGACAACGATCGGAGGACCGAAGGAGCTAACCGCT
TTTTTGCACAACATGGGGGATCATGTAACTCGCCTTGATCGTTGGGAACCGGAGCTGAATGAAGCCATAC
CAAACGACGAGCGTGACACCACGATGCCTGCAGCAATGGCAACAACGTTGCGCAAACTATTAACTGGCGA
ACTACTTACTCTAGCTTCCCGGCAACAATTAATAGACTGGATGGAGGCGGATAAAGTTGCAGGACCACTT
CTGCGCTCGGCCCTTCCGGCTGGCTGGTTTATTGCTGATAAATCTGGAGCCGGTGAGCGTGGGTCTCGCG
GTATCATTGCAGCACTGGGGCCAGATGGTAAGCCCTCCCGTATCGTAGTTATCTACACGACGGGGAGTCA
GGCAACTATGGATGAACGAAATAGACAGATCGCTGAGATAGGTGCCTCACTGATTAAGCATTGGTAACTG
TCAGACCAAGTTTACTCATATATACTTTAGATTGATTTAAAACTTCATTTTTAATTTAAAAGGATCTAGG
TGAAGATCCTTTTTGATAATCTCATGACCAAAATCCCTTAACGTGAGTTTTCGTTCCACTGAGCGTCAGA
CCCCGTAGAAAAGATCAAAGGATCTTCTTGAGATCCTTTTTTTCTGCGCGTAATCTGCTGCTTGCAAACA
AAAAAACCACCGCTACCAGCGGTGGTTTGTTTGCCGGATCAAGAGCTACCAACTCTTTTTCCGAAGGTAA
CTGGCTTCAGCAGAGCGCAGATACCAAATACTGTCCTTCTAGTGTAGCCGTAGTTAGGCCACCACTTCAA
GAACTCTGTAGCACCGCCTACATACCTCGCTCTGCTAATCCTGTTACCAGTGGCTGCTGCCAGTGGCGAT
AAGTCGTGTCTTACCGGGTTGGACTCAAGACGATAGTTACCGGATAAGGCGCAGCGGTCGGGCTGAACGG
GGGGTTCGTGCACACAGCCCAGCTTGGAGCGAACGACCTACACCGAACTGAGATACCTACAGCGTGAGCT
ATGAGAAAGCGCCACGCTTCCCGAAGGGAGAAAGGCGGACAGGTATCCGGTAAGCGGCAGGGTCGGAACA
GGAGAGCGCACGAGGGAGCTTCCAGGGGGAAACGCCTGGTATCTTTATAGTCCTGTCGGGTTTCGCCACC
TCTGACTTGAGCGTCGATTTTTGTGATGCTCGTCAGGGGGGCGGAGCCTATGGAAAAACGCCAGCAACGC
GGCCTTTTTACGGTTCCTGGCCTTTTGCTGGCCTTTTGCTCACATGTTCTTTCCTGCGTTATCCCCTGAT
TCTGTGGATAACCGTATTACCGCCTTTGAGTGAGCTGATACCGCTCGCCGCAGCCGAACGACCGAGCGCA
GCGAGTCAGTGAGCGAGGAAGCGGAAGAGCGCCTGATGCGGTATTTTCTCCTTACGCATCTGTGCGGTAT
TTCACACCGCAATGGTGCACTCTCAGTACAATCTGCTCTGATGCCGCATAGTTAAGCCAGTATACACTCC
GCTATCGCTACGTGACTGGGTCATGGCTGCGCCCCGACACCCGCCAACACCCGCTGACGCGCCCTGACGG
GCTTGTCTGCTCCCGGCATCCGCTTACAGACAAGCTGTGACCGTCTCCGGGAGCTGCATGTGTCAGAGGT
TTTCACCGTCATCACCGAAACGCGCGAGGCAGCTGCGGTAAAGCTCATCAGCGTGGTCGTGAAGCGATTC
ACAGATGTCTGCCTGTTCATCCGCGTCCAGCTCGTTGAGTTTCTCCAGAAGCGTTAATGTCTGGCTTCTG
ATAAAGCGGGCCATGTTAAGGGCGGTTTTTTCCTGTTTGGTCACTGATGCCTCCGTGTAAGGGGGATTTC
TGTTCATGGGGGTAATGATACCGATGAAACGAGAGAGGATGCTCACGATACGGGTTACTGATGATGAACA
TGCCCGGTTACTGGAACGTTGTGAGGGTAAACAACTGGCGGTATGGATGCGGCGGGACCAGAGAAAAATC
ACTCAGGGTCAATGCCAGCGCTTCGTTAATACAGATGTAGGTGTTCCACAGGGTAGCCAGCAGCATCCTG
CGATGCAGATCCGGAACATAATGGTGCAGGGCGCTGACTTCCGCGTTTCCAGACTTTACGAAACACGGAA
ACCGAAGACCATTCATGTTGTTGCTCAGGTCGCAGACGTTTTGCAGCAGCAGTCGCTTCACGTTCGCTCG
CGTATCGGTGATTCATTCTGCTAACCAGTAAGGCAACCCCGCCAGCCTAGCCGGGTCCTCAACGACAGGA
GCACGATCATGCGCACCCGTGGGGCCGCCATGCCGGCGATAATGGCCTGCTTCTCGCCGAAACGTTTGGT
GGCGGGACCAGTGACGAAGGCTTGAGCGAGGGCGTGCAAGATTCCGAATACCGCAAGCGACAGGCCGATC
ATCGTCGCGCTCCAGCGAAAGCGGTCCTCGCCGAAAATGACCCAGAGCGCTGCCGGCACCTGTCCTACGA
GTTGCATGATAAAGAAGACAGTCATAAGTGCGGCGACGATAGTCATGCCCCGCGCCCACCGGAAGGAGCT
GACTGGGTTGAAGGCTCTCAAGGGCATCGGTCGAGATCCCGGTGCCTAATGAGTGAGCTAACTTACATTA
ATTGCGTTGCGCTCACTGCCCGCTTTCCAGTCGGGAAACCTGTCGTGCCAGCTGCATTAATGAATCGGCC
AACGCGCGGGGAGAGGCGGTTTGCGTATTGGGCGCCAGGGTGGTTTTTCTTTTCACCAGTGAGACGGGCA
ACAGCTGATTGCCCTTCACCGCCTGGCCCTGAGAGAGTTGCAGCAAGCGGTCCACGCTGGTTTGCCCCAG
CAGGCGAAAATCCTGTTTGATGGTGGTTAACGGCGGGATATAACATGAGCTGTCTTCGGTATCGTCGTAT
CCCACTACCGAGATATCCGCACCAACGCGCAGCCCGGACTCGGTAATGGCGCGCATTGCGCCCAGCGCCA
TCTGATCGTTGGCAACCAGCATCGCAGTGGGAACGATGCCCTCATTCAGCATTTGCATGGTTTGTTGAAA
ACCGGACATGGCACTCCAGTCGCCTTCCCGTTCCGCTATCGGCTGAATTTGATTGCGAGTGAGATATTTA
TGCCAGCCAGCCAGACGCAGACGCGCCGAGACAGAACTTAATGGGCCCGCTAACAGCGCGATTTGCTGGT
GACCCAATGCGACCAGATGCTCCACGCCCAGTCGCGTACCGTCTTCATGGGAGAAAATAATACTGTTGAT
GGGTGTCTGGTCAGAGACATCAAGAAATAACGCCGGAACATTAGTGCAGGCAGCTTCCACAGCAATGGCA
TCCTGGTCATCCAGCGGATAGTTAATGATCAGCCCACTGACGCGTTGCGCGAGAAGATTGTGCACCGCCG
CTTTACAGGCTTCGACGCCGCTTCGTTCTACCATCGACACCACCACGCTGGCACCCAGTTGATCGGCGCG
AGATTTAATCGCCGCGACAATTTGCGACGGCGCGTGCAGGGCCAGACTGGAGGTGGCAACGCCAATCAGC
AACGACTGTTTGCCCGCCAGTTGTTGTGCCACGCGGTTGGGAATGTAATTCAGCTCCGCCATCGCCGCTT
CCACTTTTTCCCGCGTTTTCGCAGAAACGTGGCTGGCCTGGTTCACCACGCGGGAAACGGTCTGATAAGA
GACACCGGCATACTCTGCGACATCGTATAACGTTACTGGTTTCACATTCACCACCCTGAATTGACTCTCT
TCCGGGCGCTATCATGCCATACCGCGAAAGGTTTTGCGCCATTCGATGGTGTCCGGGATCTCGACGCTCT
CCCTTATGCGACTCCTGCATTAGGAAGCAGCCCAGTAGTAGGTTGAGGCCGTTGAGCACCGCCGCCGCAA
GGAATGGTGCATGCAAGGAGATGGCGCCCAACAGTCCCCCGGCCACGGGGCCTGCCACCATACCCACGCC
GAAACAAGCGCTCATGAGCCCGAAGTGGCGAGCCCGATCTTCCCCATCGGTGATGTCGGCGATATAGGCG
CCAGCAACCGCACCTGTGGCGCCGGTGATGCCGGCCACGATGCGTCCGGCGTAGAGGATCGAGATCTCGA
TCCCGCGAAATTAATACGACTCACTATAGGGGAATTGTGAGCGGATAACAATTCCCCTCTAGAAATAATT
TTGTTTAACTTTAAGAAGGAGATATACAATGCATCATCATCATCATCACGTGAGCAAGGGCGAGGAGCTG
TTCACCGGGGTGGTGCCCATCCTGGTCGAGCTGGACGGCGACGTAAACGGCCACAAGTTCAGCGTGTCCG
GCGAGGGCGAGGGCGATGCCACCTACGGCAAGCTGACCCTGAAGTTCATCTGCACCACCGGCAAGCTGCC
CGTGCCCTGGCCCACCCTCGTGACCACCCTGACCTACGGCGTGCAGTGCTTCAGCCGCTACCCCGACCAC
ATGAAGCAGCACGACTTCTTCAAGTCCGCCATGCCCGAAGGCTACGTCCAGGAGCGCACCATCTTCTTCA
AGGACGACGGCAACTACAAGACCCGCGCCGAGGTGAAGTTCGAGGGCGACACCCTGGTGAACCGCATCGA
GCTGAAGGGCATCGACTTCAAGGAGGACGGCAACATCCTGGGGCACAAGCTGGAGTACAACTACAACAGC
CACAACGTCTATATCATGGCCGACAAGCAGAAGAACGGCATCAAGGTGAACTTCAAGATCCGCCACAACA
TCGAGGACGGCAGCGTGCAGCTCGCCGACCACTACCAGCAGAACACCCCCATCGGCGACGGCCCCGTGCT
GCTGCCCGACAACCACTACCTGAGCACCCAGTCCAAGCTGAGCAAAGACCCCAACGAGAAGCGCGATCAC
ATGGTCCTGCTGGAGTTCGTGACCGCCGCCGGGATCACTCTCGGCATGGACGAGCTGTACAAGGGTGCGC
CGGGCAGCGCAGGCAGCGCTGCGGGTGGCAGCGGCATGGACCCCGGGCAGCAGCCGCCGCCTCAACCGGC
CCCCCAGGGCCAAGGGCAGCCGCCTTCGCAGCCCCCGCAGGGGCAGGGCCCGCCGTCCGGACCCGGGCAA
CCGGCACCCGCGGCGACCCAGGCGGCGCCGCAGGCACCCCCCGCCGGGCATCAGATCGTGCACGTCCGCG
GGGACTCGGAGACCGACCTGGAGGCGCTCTTCAACGCCGTCATGAACCCCAAGACGGCCAACGTGCCCCA
GACCGTGCCCATGAGGCTCCGGAAGCTGCCCGACTCCTTCTTCAAGCCGCCGGAGCCCAAATCCCACTCC
CGACAGGCCAGTACTGATGCAGGCACTGCAGGAGCCCTGACTCCACAGCATGTTCGAGCTCATTCCTCTC
CAGCTTCTCTGCAGTTGGGAGCTGTTTCTCCTGGGACACTGACCCCCACTGGAGTAGTCTCTGGCCCAGC
AGCTACACCCACAGCTCAGCATCTTCGACAGTCTTCTTTTGAGATATAGCGAATTCGAGCTCCGTCGACA
AGCTTGCGGCCGCACTCGAGCACCACCACCACCACCACTGAGATCCGGCTGCTAACAAAGCCCGAAAGGA
AGCTGAGTTGGCTGCTGCCACCGCTGAGCAATAACTAGCATAACCCCTTGGGGCCTCTAAACGGGTCTTG
AGGGGTTTTTTGCTGAAAGGAGGAACTATATCCGGAT
Features (pLannotate 1.2.2; 21 found; start..end, strand, type, name):
     12..440     +  rep_origin     f1 ori (sequence partly withheld): f1 bacteriophage origin of replication; arrow indicates direction of (+) strand synthesis
    493..597     +  promoter       AmpR promoter: bla
    598..1458    +  CDS            AmpR: β-lactamase; bla; confers resistance to ampicillin, carbenicillin, and related antibiotics
   1629..2217    +  rep_origin     ori: high-copy-number ColE1/pMB1/pBR322/pUC origin of replication
   2403..2542    -  misc_feature   bom: basis of mobility region from pBR322
   2644..2835    -  CDS            rop: Rop protein, which maintains plasmids at low copy number; rop
   2852..3232    +  CDS            YPB1_ECOLX: Protein predicted: Swiss-Prot protein existence level 4. From Escherichia coli.
   3304..3595    -  CDS            TcR (fragment): tetracycline efflux protein; tet; confers resistance to tetracycline
   3610..3631    -  protein_bind   CAP binding site: CAP binding activates transcription in the presence of cAMP. E. coli catabolite activator protein
   3644..4726    -  CDS            lacI: lac repressor; lacI; The lac repressor binds to the lac operator to inhibit transcription in E. coli. This inhibition can be relieved by adding lactose or isopropyl-β-D-thiogalactopyranoside (IPTG).
   4727..4804    -  promoter       lacI promoter: lacI
   4812..5091    -  CDS            TcR (fragment): tetracycline efflux protein; tet; confers resistance to tetracycline
   5113..5131    +  promoter       T7 promoter: promoter for bacteriophage T7 RNA polymerase
   5132..5156    +  protein_bind   lac operator: The lac repressor binds to the lac operator to inhibit transcription in E. coli. This inhibition can be relieved by adding lactose or isopropyl-β-D-thiogalactopyranoside (IPTG). lac repressor encoded by lacI
   5171..5193    +  RBS            RBS: efficient ribosome binding site from bacteriophage T7 gene 10 (Olins and Rangwala, 1989)
   5201..5219    +  CDS            capTEV™ (fragment): composite tag for in vivo biotinylation, TEV protease cleavage, and 6xHis tagging
   5221..5934    +  CDS            mEGFP: mEGFP is a basic (constitutively fluorescent) green fluorescent protein published in 2002, derived from Aequorea victoria. It has moderate acid sensitivity.
   5977..6477    +  CDS            YAP1 (fragment): YAP1_HUMAN - Also known as YAP65. Experimental evidence at protein level: Swiss-Prot protein existence level 1. [Isoform 3]: Activates the C-terminal fragment (CTF) of ERBB4 (isoform 3). From Homo sapiens (Human).
   6522..6539    +  CDS            9xHis (fragment): 9xHis affinity tag
   6549..6598    +  CDS            SET1 (fragment): solubility-enhancement tag derived from T7 phage gene 10B
   6606..6653    +  terminator     T7 terminator: transcription terminator for bacteriophage T7 RNA polymerase
