[The description below was written by a language model from this plasmid's Addgene catalogue record and pLannotate feature annotations shown in this document.]
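Description:
Pet22b-mEGFP-YAP-N-IDR is a 6,678-nt bacterial expression plasmid built on the pET22b backbone for producing a His-tagged fluorescent fusion of the N-terminal intrinsically disordered region of human YAP1. It is maintained in E. coli under ampicillin selection through the β-lactamase gene and replicates from a pBR322-type origin. This origin is accompanied by the bom mobility region and the rop gene, which holds copy number down, consistent with the low-copy designation in the record. An f1 origin is also present. The short tetracycline-resistance fragments and the predicted E. coli open reading frame in the annotation are non-functional backbone remnants inherited from pBR322.

The expression cassette follows the standard pET arrangement: a T7 promoter followed immediately by a lac operator, the phage T7 gene 10 ribosome binding site, the coding region, and a T7 terminator. A plasmid-borne lacI gene supplies repressor. Transcription therefore depends on a host that provides T7 RNA polymerase and is induced with IPTG.

The open reading frame encodes monomeric EGFP joined by a short linker to YAP1 residues 1–164, assembled by Gibson cloning. Short histidine-tag matches are annotated both just upstream of mEGFP and downstream of the YAP1 segment. The record states only that the protein is 6xHis tagged, so the tag may sit at either or both ends. No pelB leader is annotated, suggesting that the secretion signal normally associated with this backbone is absent.

The plasmid is intended for the expression and affinity purification of recombinant mEGFP-YAP-N-IDR. The associated publication concerns YAP phase separation, so the green-labelled protein is probably meant for in vitro condensate or droplet-formation assays, although the record does not state this.
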