Addgene plasmid #166440: Pet22b-mEGFP-YAP-N-IDR
Purpose: Bacterial expression of 6x His tagged mEGFP-YAP1-N-IDR fusion protein
Depositing lab: Shuguo Sun. Depositing organization: Huazhong University of Science & Technology. Publication: Interferon-gamma induces tumor resistance to anti-PD-1 immunotherapy by promoting YAP phase separation. Yu M, Peng Z, Qin M, Liu Y, Wang J, Zhang C, Lin J, Dong T, Wang L, Li S, Yang Y, Xu S, Guo W, Zhang X, Shi M, Peng H, Luo X, Zhang H, Zhang L, Li Y, Yang XP, Sun S. Mol Cell. 2021 Feb 13. pii: S1097-2765(21)00010-1. doi: 10.1016/j.molcel.2021.01.010. PubMed 33606996.
Backbone
  Vector backbone: pet22b
  Vector type: Bacterial Expression
Growth in bacteria
  Bacterial resistance: Ampicillin, 100 μg/mL
  Growth temperature: 37°C
  Growth strain: DH5alpha
  Copy number: Low Copy
Gene/Insert
  Gene/Insert name: mEGFP, YAP-N-IDR(1-164)
  Species: H. sapiens (human)
  Entrez Gene: YAP1 (a.k.a. COB1, YAP, YAP-1, YAP2, YAP65, YKI)
  Cloning method: Gibson Cloning
Terms and licenses: Academic/Nonprofit Terms; Industry Terms: Not Available to Industry
How to cite: Pet22b-mEGFP-YAP-N-IDR was a gift from Shuguo Sun (Addgene plasmid # 166440 ; http://n2t.net/addgene:166440 ; RRID:Addgene_166440)
